Addgene plasmid #107852: pHBS1338 [IBB-GFP-mCherry3E]-[BFP-P2A-TDP43 G348V]
Purpose: To test the effect of sequence on TDP43 splicing activity
Depositing lab: Rajat Rohatgi. Depositing organization: Stanford University.
Backbone
  Vector backbone: pBI
  Vector type: Mammalian Expression
Growth in bacteria
  Bacterial resistance: Ampicillin, 100 μg/mL
  Growth temperature: 37°C
  Growth strain: DH5alpha
  Copy number: High Copy
Gene/Insert
  Gene/Insert name: TARDBP mutant
  Species: H. sapiens (human)
  Mutation: G348V in splicing reporter
  Entrez Gene: TARDBP (a.k.a. ALS10, TDP-43)
  Cloning method: Gibson Cloning
Terms and licenses: Academic/Nonprofit Terms; Industry Terms: Not Available to Industry
How to cite: pHBS1338 [IBB-GFP-mCherry3E]-[BFP-P2A-TDP43 G348V] was a gift from Rajat Rohatgi (Addgene plasmid # 107852 ; http://n2t.net/addgene:107852 ; RRID:Addgene_107852)
