[The description below was written by a language model from this plasmid's Addgene catalogue record and pLannotate feature annotations shown in this document.]
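Description:
pHBS1338 [IBB-GFP-mCherry3E]-[BFP-P2A-TDP43 G348V] is a 9.6 kb mammalian expression plasmid built on the bidirectional pBI backbone, designed to test how sequence changes in human TDP-43 (TARDBP) affect its splicing activity. It is propagated in E. coli through a high-copy ColE1/pUC-type origin with ampicillin selection (AmpR). No mammalian selection marker is annotated. Short lacI and str matches are probably backbone remnants.

Two divergent transcription units share a central CMV enhancer region. In one direction, the CMV enhancer and promoter drive TagBFP followed by TDP-43 carrying the G348V substitution. The construct name indicates a P2A self-cleaving peptide between them, which presumably lies in the region the automated annotation labels as an MCS. Blue fluorescence would therefore mark cells expressing the untagged TDP-43 variant.

In the opposite direction, a minimal CMV promoter drives the reporter. It consists of a KPNA2 fragment (the importin-β binding domain, "IBB", which would be expected to direct nuclear localisation), fused to superfolder GFP and then to mCherry. The mCherry coding sequence is split into two fragments by an intervening segment containing CFTR-derived sequence. CFTR exon 9 is a classic TDP-43-regulated splicing target, so this arrangement suggests that correct processing of the CFTR cassette determines whether intact mCherry is made, with GFP serving as an internal expression reference. The record does not spell out this logic, or which splicing outcome gives red signal.

Both units end in a rabbit β-globin intron and polyadenylation signal, and leftover attB2 sites flank the inserts. The annotated HBB matches are most likely β-globin exon sequence belonging to those terminator cassettes.
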