Features (pLannotate 1.2.2; 24 found; start..end, strand, type, name):
    325..380     -  polyA_signal   β-globin poly(A) signal: rabbit β-globin polyadenylation signal (Gil and Proudfoot, 1987)
    451..573     -  CDS            HBB: HBB_COLGU - Experimental evidence at transcript level: Swiss-Prot protein existence level 2. Involved in oxygen transport from the lung to the various peripheral tissues. From Colobus guereza (Mantled guereza) (Eastern black-and-white colobus monkey).
    577..1149    -  intron         β-globin intron: intron from rabbit β-globin gene
   1180..1200    +  protein_bind   attB2: mutant version of attB; core recombination site for the Gateway® BP reaction BP Clonase™
   1210..1804    -  CDS            mCherry (fragment): monomeric derivative of DsRed fluorescent protein (Shaner et al., 2004) mammalian codon-optimized
   2083..2289    -  CDS            CFTR (fragment): CFTR_HUMAN - Also known as ABCC7. Experimental evidence at protein level: Swiss-Prot protein existence level 1. Epithelial ion channel that plays an important role in the regulation of epithelial ion and water transport and fluid homeostasis (PubMed:26823428). Mediates the transport of chloride ions across the cell membrane (PubMed:10792060, PubMed:11524016, PubMed:11707463, PubMed:12519745, PubMed:15010471, PubMed:12588899, PubMed:17036051, PubMed:19398555, PubMed:19621064, PubMed:22178883, PubMed:25330774, PubMed:1712898, PubMed:8910473, PubMed:9804160, PubMed:12529365, PubMed:17182731, PubM
   2382..2493    -  CDS            mCherry (fragment): monomeric derivative of DsRed fluorescent protein (Shaner et al., 2004) mammalian codon-optimized
   2512..3213    -  CDS            Superfolder GFP: Superfolder GFP is a basic (constitutively fluorescent) green fluorescent protein published in 2005, derived from Aequorea victoria. It is reported to be a very rapidly-maturing weak dimer.
   3199..3393    -  CDS            KPNA2 (fragment): IMA1_HUMAN - Also known as RCH1, SRP1. Experimental evidence at protein level: Swiss-Prot protein existence level 1. Functions in nuclear protein import as an adapter protein for nuclear receptor KPNB1. Binds specifically and directly to substrates containing either a simple or bipartite NLS motif. Docking of the importin/substrate complex to the nuclear pore complex (NPC) is mediated by KPNB1 through binding to nucleoporin FxFG repeats and the complex is subsequently translocated through the pore by an energy requiring, Ran-dependent mechanism. At the nucleoplasmic side of the NPC, Ran binds
   3450..3484    -  promoter       minimal CMV promoter (fragment): human cytomegalovirus (CMV) immediate early promoter
   3562..3865    +  enhancer       CMV enhancer: human cytomegalovirus immediate early enhancer
   3866..4069    +  promoter       CMV promoter: human cytomegalovirus (CMV) immediate early promoter
   4143..4838    +  CDS            TagBFP: TagBFP is a basic (constitutively fluorescent) blue fluorescent protein published in 2008, derived from Entacmaea quadricolor. It is reported to be a very rapidly-maturing monomer with very low acid sensitivity.
   4839..4904    +  misc_feature   MCS: multiple cloning site
   4986..6227    +  CDS            TARDBP: TADBP_HUMAN - Also known as TDP43. Experimental evidence at protein level: Swiss-Prot protein existence level 1. RNA-binding protein that is involved in various steps of RNA biogenesis and processing (PubMed:23519609). Preferentially binds, via its two RNA recognition motifs RRM1 and RRM2, to GU-repeats on RNA molecules predominantly localized within long introns and in the 3'UTR of mRNAs (PubMed:23519609, PubMed:24240615, PubMed:24464995). In turn, regulates the splicing of many non-coding and protein-coding RNAs including proteins involved in neuronal survival, as well as mRNAs that encode p
   6231..6255    -  protein_bind   attB2: mutant version of attB; recombination site for the Gateway® BP reaction BP Clonase™
   6283..6855    +  intron         β-globin intron: intron from rabbit β-globin gene
   6859..6981    +  CDS            HBB: HBB_COLGU - Experimental evidence at transcript level: Swiss-Prot protein existence level 2. Involved in oxygen transport from the lung to the various peripheral tissues. From Colobus guereza (Mantled guereza) (Eastern black-and-white colobus monkey).
   7052..7107    +  polyA_signal   β-globin poly(A) signal: rabbit β-globin polyadenylation signal (Gil and Proudfoot, 1987)
   7433..7486    -  CDS            lacI (fragment): lac repressor; lacI; The lac repressor binds to the lac operator to inhibit transcription in E. coli. This inhibition can be relieved by adding lactose or isopropyl-β-D-thiogalactopyranoside (IPTG).
   7669..8257    -  rep_origin     ori: high-copy-number ColE1/pMB1/pBR322/pUC origin of replication
   8428..9288    -  CDS            AmpR: β-lactamase; bla; confers resistance to ampicillin, carbenicillin, and related antibiotics
   9289..9393    -  promoter       AmpR promoter: bla
   9529..1       +  CDS            str (fragment) (across the origin): STR_KLEPN - Protein inferred from homology: Swiss-Prot protein existence level 3. The aminoglycoside phosphotransferases achieve inactivation of their antibiotic substrates by phosphorylation. From Klebsiella pneumoniae.
>Addgene plasmid #107852 | pHBS1338 [IBB-GFP-mCherry3E]-[BFP-P2A-TDP43 G348V] | depositor full sequence | sequence record 203704 | pHBS1338 [IBB-GFP-mCherry3E]-[BFP-P2A-TDP43 G348V] sequence 9617 bps
CGAGTTCATAAGAGAAGAGGGACAGCTATGACTGGGAGTAGTCAGGAGAGGAGGAAAAATCTGGCTAGTA
AAACATGTAAGGAAAATTTTAGGGATGTTAAAGAAAAAAATAACACAAAACAAAATATAAAAAAAATCTA
ACCTCAAGTCAAGGCTTTTCTATGGAATAAGGAATGGACAGCAGGGGGCTGTTTCATATACTGATGACCT
CTTTATAGCCACCTTTGTTCATGGCAGCCAGCATATGGCATATGTTGCCAAACTCTAAACCAAATACTCA
TTCTGATGTTTTAAATGATTTGCCCTCCCATATGTCCTTCCGAGTGAGAGACACAAAAAATTCCCACACA
CTATTGCAATGAAAATAAATTTCCTTTATTACCCAGAAGTCAGATGCTCAAGGGGCTTCATGATGTCCCC
ATAATTTTTGGCAGAGGGAAAAAGATCTCAGTGGTATTTGTGAGCCAGGGCATTGGCCACACCAGCCACC
ACCTTCTGATAGGCAGCCTGCACCTGAGGAGTGAATTCTTTGCCAAAATGATGAGACAGCACAACAACCA
GCACGTTGCCCAGGAGCTGTAGGAAAAAGAAGAAGGCATGAACATGGTTAGCAGAGGGGCCCGGTTTGGA
CTCAGAGTATTTTATCCTCATCTCAAACAGTGTATATCATTGTAACCATAAAGAGAAAGGCAGGATGATT
ACCAGGATGTAGTTGTTTCTACCAATAAGAATATTTCCACGCCAGCCAGAATTTATATGCAGAAATATTC
TACCTTATCATTTAATTATAACAATTGTTCTCTAAAACTGTGCTGAAGTACAATATAATTACCCTGATTG
CCTTGAAAAAAAAGTGATTAGAGAAAGTACTTACAATCTGACAAATAAACGAAAGTGAATTTAAAAATTC
GTTACAAATGCAAGCTAAAGTTTAACGAAAAAAGTTACAGAAAATGAAAAGAAAATAAGAGGAGACAATG
GTTGTCAACAGAGTAGAAAGTGAAAGAAACAAAATTATCATGAGGGTCCATGGTGATACAAGGGACATCT
TCCCATTCTAAACAACACCCTGAAAACTTTGCCCCCTCCATATAACATGAATTTTTCAATAGCGAAAAAG
AAAGAACAATCAAGGGTCCCCAAACTCACCCTGAAGTTCTCAGTCTAGAGGAGGATCAACCACTTTGTAC
AAGAAAGCTGAAGCTAGTTTACTTGTACAGCTCGTCCATGCCGCCGGTGGAGTGGCGGCCCTCGGCGCGT
TCGTACTGTTCCACGATGGTGTAGTCCTCGTTGTGGGAGGTGATGTCCAACTTGATGTTGACGTTGTAGG
CGCCGGGCAGCTGCACGGGCTTCTTGGCCTTGTAGGTGGTCTTGACCTCAGCGTCGTAGTGGCCGCCGTC
CTTCAGCTTCAGCCTCTGCTTGATCTCGCCCTTCAGGGCGCCGTCCTCGGGGTACATCCGCTCGGAGGAG
GCCTCCCAGCCCATGGTCTTCTTCTGCATTACGGGGCCGTCGGAGGGGAAGTTGGTGCCGCGCAGCTTCA
CCTTGTAGATGAACTCGCCGTCCTGCAGGGAGGAGTCCTGGGTCACGGTCACCACGCCGCCGTCCTCGAA
GTTCATCACGCGCTCCCACTTGAAGCCCTCGGGGAAGGACAGCTTCAAGTAGTCGGGGATGTCGGCGGGG
TGCTTCACGTAGGCCTTGGAGCCGTACATGAACTGAGGGGACAGGATGTCCCAGGCGAAGGGCAGGGGGC
CACCCTTGGTCACCTTCAGCTTGGCGGTCTGGGTGCCCTCGTAGGGGCGGCCCTGAGGAAAAAAAAGGAA
AGGGCATGCTCGCCATGTGCAAGATACAGTGTTGAATGTGGTGCAAAATATAAAGATGTGGAAGAAAAAG
CCACTGAAAATAATATGAGGAAATAAAAAACTAGAGTAAATTATCAGTGGAACAATTTCTATTATACAAG
ACACTACACCCATACATTCTCCTAATGCTCATGTAAGAATTTCTCCAAAAATACCTTCCAGCACTACAAA
CTAGAAAAAAAAAGAGACATGGACACCAAATTAAGTTCTTAATAGTGAAGAACAAAAGAACTACCTTGCC
TGCTCCAGTGGATCCAGCAACCGCCAACAACTGTCCTCTTTCTATCTTGAAATTAATATCTTTCAGGACA
GGAGTACCAAGAAGTGAGAAATTACTGAAGAAGAGGCTGTCATCACCATTAGAAGTTTTTCTATTGTTAT
TGTTTTGTTTTGCTTTCTCAAATTATTCCCCAAATCCCTGTTAAAAAAAAACACACACACACACACACAC
ACACACATCAAAAATAAAAGATGAGTTTGTCAGATATTTTCAATAGATGCTTGTTTTATGTACCATACTC
ACCTCGCCCTCGCCCTCGATCTCGAACTCGTGGCCGTTCACGGAGCCCTCCATGTGCACCTTGAAGCGCA
TGAACTCCTTGATGATGGCCATGTTATCCTCCTCGCCCTTGCTGGTTCCGGTGCCTCCACTTTCATCTTC
ACCTTTAGTGATACCGGCTGCCGTCACGAACTCCTTCAGGACCATGTGATCGCGCTTCTCGTTCGGGTCT
TTGCTCAGCGTGGTCTGGGTGCTCAGATAGTGGTTGTCCGGCAGGCGCACCGGGCCGTCGCCGATCGGGG
TGTTCTGCTGTTTGTGGTCGGCTTCCTGCTGGCTGCCGTCCTCAACGTTGTGGCGGATCTTGAAGTTAGC
CTTGATGCCGTTCTTCTGCTTGTCGGCTTCGATACGGACGTTGTGGCTGTTGTGGTTGTACTCCAGCTTG
TGACCCAGGATGTTGCCGTCCTCCTTGAAGTCGTTGCCCTTCAGCTCGATGCGGTTCACCAGGGTGTCGC
CCTCGAACTTCACCTCCGCGCGGGTCTTGTAGGTGCCGTCGTCCTTGAACTCGATGGTGCGCTCCTGGAC
GTAGCCTTCCGGCATGGCGGACTTGAAGAAGTCGTGACGCTTCATGTGGTCCGGGTAGCGGCTGAAGCAC
TGCACGCCGTAGGTCAGGGTGGTCACGAGGGTCGGCCACGGCACCGGCAGCTTGCCGGTGGTGCAGATGA
ACTTCAGGGTCAGCTTGCCCTCGGTGGCATCGCCCTCGCCCTCGCCACGCACGCTGAACTTGTGGCCGTT
TACGTCGCCGTCCAGCTCGACTTTGATAGGCACAGTACCTGTAAATAGTTCCTCTCCTTTACTGGTACCA
TCATCAGGGAATGAGCTTACATTTCTCCTCTTCAGCATCTGGTCATCCTTCTTAGCTTTCCTCAGCTCCA
CATTGACCTCTATTCTGCGACGCCTCATTTCTGTACTGTCTTTTCCCTTGTTCTTGAATCTGTGAAGACG
GGCAGCTGGTGTATTAGCATTCTCGTTGGTGGATCCCATGGTGGCACCGGCCGGTGAATTCTCCAGGCGA
TCTGACGGTTCACTAAACGAGCTCTGCTTATATAGGCCTCCCACCGTACACGCCACCTCGACATACTCGA
GTAGTTATTAATAGTAATCAATTACGGGGTCATTAGTTCATAGCCCATATATGGAGTTCCGCGTTACATA
ACTTACGGTAAATGGCCCGCCTGGCTGACCGCCCAACGACCCCCGCCCATTGACGTCAATAATGACGTAT
GTTCCCATAGTAACGCCAATAGGGACTTTCCATTGACGTCAATGGGTGGAGTATTTACGGTAAACTGCCC
ACTTGGCAGTACATCAAGTGTATCATATGCCAAGTACGCCCCCTATTGACGTCAATGACGGTAAATGGCC
CGCCTGGCATTATGCCCAGTACATGACCTTATGGGACTTTCCTACTTGGCAGTACATCTACGTATTAGTC
ATCGCTATTACCATGGTGATGCGGTTTTGGCAGTACATCAATGGGCGTGGATAGCGGTTTGACTCACGGG
GATTTCCAAGTCTCCACCCCATTGACGTCAATGGGAGTTTGTTTTGGCACCAAAATCAACGGGACTTTCC
AAAATGTCGTAACAACTCCGCCCCATTGACGCAAATGGGCGGTAGGCGTGTACGGTGGGAGGTCTATATA
AGCAGAGCTGGTTTAGTGAACCGTCAGATCCGCTAGGGATCCTCTAGTCAGCTGACGCGTTACCACCGGT
GCCACCATGGGAAGCGAGCTGATTAAGGAGAACATGCACATGAAGCTGTACATGGAGGGCACCGTGGACA
ACCATCACTTCAAGTGCACATCCGAGGGCGAAGGCAAGCCCTACGAGGGCACCCAGACCATGAGAATCAA
GGTGGTCGAGGGCGGCCCTCTCCCCTTCGCCTTCGACATCCTGGCTACTAGCTTCCTCTACGGCAGCAAG
ACCTTCATCAACCACACCCAGGGCATCCCCGACTTCTTCAAGCAGTCCTTCCCTGAGGGCTTCACATGGG
AGAGAGTCACCACATACGAAGACGGGGGCGTGCTGACCGCTACCCAGGACACCAGCCTCCAGGACGGCTG
CCTCATCTACAACGTCAAGATCAGAGGGGTGAACTTCACATCCAACGGCCCTGTGATGCAGAAGAAAACA
CTCGGCTGGGAGGCCTTCACCGAGACGCTGTACCCCGCTGACGGCGGCCTGGAAGGCAGAAACGACATGG
CCCTGAAGCTCGTGGGCGGGAGCCATCTGATCGCAAACGCCAAGACCACATATAGATCCAAGAAACCCGC
TAAGAACCTCAAGATGCCTGGCGTCTACTATGTGGACTACAGACTGGAAAGAATCAAGGAGGCCAACAAC
GAGACCTACGTCGAGCAGCACGAGGTGGCAGTGGCCAGATACTGCGACCTCCCTAGCAAACTGGGGCACA
AGCTTAATTCCGGACTCAGATCTCGAGCTCAAGCTTCGAATTCTGCAGTCGACGGTACCGCGGGCCCGGG
ATCCACCGGATCTAGAGGAGGAAGCGGAGCTACTAACTTCAGCCTGCTGAAGCAGGCTGGAGACGTGGAG
GAGAACCCTGGACCTATGTCTGAATATATTCGGGTAACCGAAGATGAGAACGATGAGCCCATTGAAATAC
CATCGGAAGACGATGGGACGGTGCTGCTCTCCACGGTTACAGCCCAGTTTCCAGGGGCGTGTGGGCTTCG
CTACAGGAATCCAGTGTCTCAGTGTATGAGAGGTGTCCGGCTGGTAGAAGGAATTCTGCATGCCCCAGAT
GCTGGCTGGGGAAATCTGGTGTATGTTGTCAACTATCCAAAAGATAACAAAAGAAAAATGGATGAGACAG
ATGCTTCATCAGCAGTGAAAGTGAAAAGAGCAGTCCAGAAAACATCCGATTTAATAGTGTTGGGTCTCCC
ATGGAAAACAACCGAACAGGACCTGAAAGAGTATTTTAGTACCTTTGGAGAAGTTCTTATGGTGCAGGTC
AAGAAAGATCTTAAGACTGGTCATTCAAAGGGGTTTGGCTTTGTTCGTTTTACGGAATATGAAACACAAG
TGAAAGTAATGTCACAGCGACATATGATAGATGGACGATGGTGTGACTGCAAACTTCCTAATTCTAAGCA
AAGCCAAGATGAGCCTTTGAGAAGCAGAAAAGTGTTTGTGGGGCGCTGTACAGAGGACATGACTGAGGAT
GAGCTGCGGGAGTTCTTCTCTCAGTACGGGGATGTGATGGATGTCTTCATCCCCAAGCCATTCAGGGCCT
TTGCCTTTGTTACATTTGCAGATGATCAGATTGCGCAGTCTCTTTGTGGAGAGGACTTGATCATTAAAGG
AATCAGCGTTCATATATCCAATGCCGAACCTAAGCACAATAGCAATAGACAGTTAGAAAGAAGTGGAAGA
TTTGGTGGTAATCCAGGTGGCTTTGGGAATCAGGGTGGATTTGGTAATAGCAGAGGGGGTGGAGCTGGTT
TGGGAAACAATCAAGGTAGTAATATGGGTGGTGGGATGAACTTTGGTGCGTTCAGCATTAATCCAGCCAT
GATGGCTGCCGCCCAGGCAGCACTACAGAGCAGTTGGGGTATGATGGGCATGTTAGCCAGCCAGCAGAAC
CAGTCAGTCCCATCGGGTAATAACCAAAACCAAGGCAACATGCAGAGGGAGCCAAACCAGGCCTTCGGTT
CTGGAAATAACTCTTATAGTGGCTCTAATTCTGGTGCAGCAATTGGTTGGGGATCAGCATCCAATGCAGG
GTCGGGCAGTGGTTTTAATGGAGGCTTTGGCTCAAGCATGGATTCTAAGTCTTCTGGCTGGGGAATGTAG
ACCCAGCTTTCTTGTACAAAGTGGTTGATCCTCTAGAGCTGAGAACTTCAGGGTGAGTTTGGGGACCCTT
GATTGTTCTTTCTTTTTCGCTATTGAAAAATTCATGTTATATGGAGGGGGCAAAGTTTTCAGGGTGTTGT
TTAGAATGGGAAGATGTCCCTTGTATCACCATGGACCCTCATGATAATTTTGTTTCTTTCACTTTCTACT
CTGTTGACAACCATTGTCTCCTCTTATTTTCTTTTCATTTTCTGTAACTTTTTTCGTTAAACTTTAGCTT
GCATTTGTAACGAATTTTTAAATTCACTTTCGTTTATTTGTCAGATTGTAAGTACTTTCTCTAATCACTT
TTTTTTCAAGGCAATCAGGGTAATTATATTGTACTTCAGCACAGTTTTAGAGAACAATTGTTATAATTAA
ATGATAAGGTAGAATATTTCTGCATATAAATTCTGGCTGGCGTGGAAATATTCTTATTGGTAGAAACAAC
TACATCCTGGTAATCATCCTGCCTTTCTCTTTATGGTTACAATGATATACACTGTTTGAGATGAGGATAA
AATACTCTGAGTCCAAACCGGGCCCCTCTGCTAACCATGTTCATGCCTTCTTCTTTTTCCTACAGCTCCT
GGGCAACGTGCTGGTTGTTGTGCTGTCTCATCATTTTGGCAAAGAATTCACTCCTCAGGTGCAGGCTGCC
TATCAGAAGGTGGTGGCTGGTGTGGCCAATGCCCTGGCTCACAAATACCACTGAGATCTTTTTCCCTCTG
CCAAAAATTATGGGGACATCATGAAGCCCCTTGAGCATCTGACTTCTGGGTAATAAAGGAAATTTATTTT
CATTGCAATAGTGTGTGGGAATTTTTTGTGTCTCTCACTCGGAAGGACATATGGGAGGGCAAATCATTTA
AAACATCAGAATGAGTATTTGGTTTAGAGTTTGGCAACATATGCCATATGCTGGCTGCCATGAACAAAGG
TGGCTATAAAGAGGTCATCAGTATATGAAACAGCCCCCTGCTGTCCATTCCTTATTCCATAGAAAAGCCT
TGACTTGAGGTTAGATTTTTTTTATATTTTGTTTTGTGTTATTTTTTTCTTTAACATCCCTAAAATTTTC
CTTACATGTTTTACTAGCCAGATTTTTCCTCCTCTCCTGACTACTCCCAGTCATAGCTGTCCCTCTTCTC
TTATGAACTCGACTGCATTAATGAATCGGCCAACGCGCGGGGAGAGGCGGTTTGCGTATTGGGCGCTCTT
CCGCTTCCTCGCTCACTGACTCGCTGCGCTCGGTCGTTCGGCTGCGGCGAGCGGTATCAGCTCACTCAAA
GGCGGTAATACGGTTATCCACAGAATCAGGGGATAACGCAGGAAAGAACATGTGAGCAAAAGGCCAGCAA
AAGGCCAGGAACCGTAAAAAGGCCGCGTTGCTGGCGTTTTTCCATAGGCTCCGCCCCCCTGACGAGCATC
ACAAAAATCGACGCTCAAGTCAGAGGTGGCGAAACCCGACAGGACTATAAAGATACCAGGCGTTTCCCCC
TGGAAGCTCCCTCGTGCGCTCTCCTGTTCCGACCCTGCCGCTTACCGGATACCTGTCCGCCTTTCTCCCT
TCGGGAAGCGTGGCGCTTTCTCAATGCTCACGCTGTAGGTATCTCAGTTCGGTGTAGGTCGTTCGCTCCA
AGCTGGGCTGTGTGCACGAACCCCCCGTTCAGCCCGACCGCTGCGCCTTATCCGGTAACTATCGTCTTGA
GTCCAACCCGGTAAGACACGACTTATCGCCACTGGCAGCAGCCACTGGTAACAGGATTAGCAGAGCGAGG
TATGTAGGCGGTGCTACAGAGTTCTTGAAGTGGTGGCCTAACTACGGCTACACTAGAAGGACAGTATTTG
GTATCTGCGCTCTGCTGAAGCCAGTTACCTTCGGAAAAAGAGTTGGTAGCTCTTGATCCGGCAAACAAAC
CACCGCTGGTAGCGGTGGTTTTTTTGTTTGCAAGCAGCAGATTACGCGCAGAAAAAAAGGATCTCAAGAA
GATCCTTTGATCTTTTCTACGGGGTCTGACGCTCAGTGGAACGAAAACTCACGTTAAGGGATTTTGGTCA
TGAGATTATCAAAAAGGATCTTCACCTAGATCCTTTTAAATTAAAAATGAAGTTTTAAATCAATCTAAAG
TATATATGAGTAAACTTGGTCTGACAGTTACCAATGCTTAATCAGTGAGGCACCTATCTCAGCGATCTGT
CTATTTCGTTCATCCATAGTTGCCTGACTCCCCGTCGTGTAGATAACTACGATACGGGAGGGCTTACCAT
CTGGCCCCAGTGCTGCAATGATACCGCGAGACCCACGCTCACCGGCTCCAGATTTATCAGCAATAAACCA
GCCAGCCGGAAGGGCCGAGCGCAGAAGTGGTCCTGCAACTTTATCCGCCTCCATCCAGTCTATTAATTGT
TGCCGGGAAGCTAGAGTAAGTAGTTCGCCAGTTAATAGTTTGCGCAACGTTGTTGCCATTGCTACAGGCA
TCGTGGTGTCACGCTCGTCGTTTGGTATGGCTTCATTCAGCTCCGGTTCCCAACGATCAAGGCGAGTTAC
ATGATCCCCCATGTTGTGCAAAAAAGCGGTTAGCTCCTTCGGTCCTCCGATCGTTGTCAGAAGTAAGTTG
GCCGCAGTGTTATCACTCATGGTTATGGCAGCACTGCATAATTCTCTTACTGTCATGCCATCCGTAAGAT
GCTTTTCTGTGACTGGTGAGTACTCAACCAAGTCATTCTGAGAATAGTGTATGCGGCGACCGAGTTGCTC
TTGCCCGGCGTCAATACGGGATAATACCGCGCCACATAGCAGAACTTTAAAAGTGCTCATCATTGGAAAA
CGTTCTTCGGGGCGAAAACTCTCAAGGATCTTACCGCTGTTGAGATCCAGTTCGATGTAACCCACTCGTG
CACCCAACTGATCTTCAGCATCTTTTACTTTCACCAGCGTTTCTGGGTGAGCAAAAACAGGAAGGCAAAA
TGCCGCAAAAAAGGGAATAAGGGCGACACGGAAATGTTGAATACTCATACTCTTCCTTTTTCAATATTAT
TGAAGCATTTATCAGGGTTATTGTCTCATGAGCGGATACATATTTGAATGTATTTAGAAAAATAAACAAA
TAGGGGTTCCGCGCACATTTCCCCGAAAAGTGCCACCTGACGTCTAAGAAACCATTATTATCATGACATT
AACCTATAAAAATAGGCGTATCACGAGGCCCTTTCGTCTTCACTCGACGCTGGTCGAGCTGATACTTCCC
GTCCGCCAGGGGACATGCCGGCGATGCTGAAGGTCGCGCGCATTCCCGATGAAGAGGCCGGTTACCGCCT
GTTGACCTGGTGGGACGGGCAGGGCGC
