>Addgene plasmid #107852 | pHBS1338 [IBB-GFP-mCherry3E]-[BFP-P2A-TDP43 G348V] | addgene partial sequence | sequence record 208305 | Addgene Partial NGS Result
TACAGCTCGTCCATGCCGCCGGTGGAGTGGCGGCCCTCGGCGCGTTCGTACTGTTCCACGATGGTGTAGT
CCTCGTTGTGGGAGGTGATGTCCAACTTGATGTTGACGTTGTAGGCGCCGGGCAGCTGCACGGGCTTCTT
GGCCTTGTAGGTGGTCTTGACCTCAGCGTCGTAGTGGCCGCCGTCCTTCAGCTTCAGCCTCTGCTTGATC
TCGCCCTTCAGGGCGCCGTCCTCGGGGTACATCCGCTCGGAGGAGGCCTCCCAGCCCATGGTCTTCTTCT
GCATTACGGGGCCGTCGGAGGGGAAGTTGGTGCCGCGCAGCTTCACCTTGTAGATGAACTCGCCGTCCTG
CAGGGAGGAGTCCTGGGTCACGGTCACCACGCCGCCGTCCTCGAAGTTCATCACGCGCTCCCACTTGAAG
CCCTCGGGGAAGGACAGCTTCAAGTAGTCGGGGATGTCGGCGGGGTGCTTCACGTAGGCCTTGGAGCCGT
ACATGAACTGAGGGGACAGGATGTCCCAGGCGAAGGGCAGGGGGCCACCCTTGGTCACCTTCAGCTTGGC
GGTCTGGGTGCCCTCGTAGGGGCGGCCCTGAGGAAAAAAAAGGAAAGGGCATGCTCGCCATGTGCAAGAT
ACAGTGTTGAATGTGGTGCAAAATATAAAGATGTGGAAGAAAAAGCCACTGAAAATAATATGAGGAAATA
AAAAACTAGAGTAAATTATCAGTGGAACAATTTCTATTATACAAGACACTACACCCATACATTCTCCTAA
TGCTCATGTAAGAATTTCTCCAAAAATACCTTCCAGCACTACAAACTAGAAAAAAAAAGAGACATGGACA
CCAAATTAAGTTCTTAATAGTGAAGAACAAAAGAACTACCTTGCCTGCTCCAGTGGATCCAGCAACCGCC
AACAACTGTCCTCTTTCTATCTTGAAATTAATATCTTTCAGGACAGGAGTACCAAGAAGTGAGAAATTAC
TGAAGAAGAGGCTGTCATCACCATTAGAAGTTTTTCTATTGTTATTGTTTTGTTTTGCTTTCTCAAATTA
TTCCCCAAATCCCTGTTAAAAAAAAACACACACACACACACACACACACACATCAAAAATAAAAGATGAG
TTTGTCAGATATTTTCAATAGATGCTTGTTTTATGTACCATACTCACCTCGCCCTCGCCCTCGATCTCGA
ACTCGTGGCCGTTCACGGAGCCCTCCATGTGCACCTTGAAGCGCATGAACTCCTTGATGATGGCCATGTT
ATCCTCCTCGCCCTTGCTGGTTCCGGTGCCTCCACTTTCATCTTCACCTTTAGTGATACCGGCTGCCGTC
ACGAACTCCTTCAGGACCATGTGATCGCGCTTCTCGTTCGGGTCTTTGCTCAGCGTGGTCTGGGTGCTCA
GATAGTGGTTGTCCGGCAGGCGCACCGGGCCGTCGCCGATCGGGGTGTTCTGCTGTTTGTGGTCGGCTTC
CTGCTGGCTGCCGTCCTCAACGTTGTGGCGGATCTTGAAGTTAGCCTTGATGCCGTTCTTCTGCTTGTCG
GCTTCGATACGGACGTTGTGGCTGTTGTGGTTGTACTCCAGCTTGTGACCCAGGATGTTGCCGTCCTCCT
TGAAGTCGTTGCCCTTCAGCTCGATGCGGTTCACCAGGGTGTCGCCCTCGAACTTCACCTCCGCGCGGGT
CTTGTAGGTGCCGTCGTCCTTGAACTCGATGGTGCGCTCCTGGACGTAGCCTTCCGGCATGGCGGACTTG
AAGAAGTCGTGACGCTTCATGTGGTCCGGGTAGCGGCTGAAGCACTGCACGCCGTAGGTCAGGGTGGTCA
CGAGGGTCGGCCACGGCACCGGCAGCTTGCCGGTGGTGCAGATGAACTTCAGGGTCAGCTTGCCCTCGGT
GGCATCGCCCTCGCCCTCGCCACGCACGCTGAACTTGTGGCCGTTTACGTCGCCGTCCAGCTCGACTTTG
ATAGGCACAGTACCTGTAAATAGTTCCTCTCCTTTACTGGTACCATCATCAGGGAATGAGCTTACATTTC
TCCTCTTCAGCATCTGGTCATCCTTCTTAGCTTTCCTCAGCTCCACATTGACCTCTATTCTGCGACGCCT
CATTTCTGTACTGTCTTTTCCCTTGTTCTTGAATCTGTGAAGACGGGCAGCTGGTGTATTAGCATTCTCG
TTGGTGGATCCCATGGTGGCACCGGTGAATTCTCCAGGCGATCTGACGGTTCACTAAACGAGCTCTGCTT
ATATAGGCCTCCCACCGTACACGCCACCTCGACATACTCGAGTAGTTATTAATAGTAATCAATTACGGGG
TCATTAGTTCATAGCCCATATATGGAGTTCCGCGTTACATAACTTACGGTAAATGGCCCGCCTGGCTGAC
CGCCCAACGACCCCCGCCCATTGACGTCAATAATGACGTATGTTCCCATAGTAACGCCAATAGGGACTTT
CCATTGACGTCAATGGGTGGAGTATTTACGGTAAACTGCCCACTTGGCAGTACATCAAGTGTATCATATG
CCAAGTACGCCCCCTATTGACGTCAATGACGGTAAATGGCCCGCCTGGCATTATGCCCAGTACATGACCT
TATGGGACTTTCCTACTTGGCAGTACATCTACGTATTAGTCATCGCTATTACCATGGTGATGCGGTTTTG
GCAGTACATCAATGGGCGTGGATAGCGGTTTGACTCACGGGGATTTCCAAGTCTCCACCCCATTGACGTC
AATGGGAGTTTGTTTTGGCACCAAAATCAACGGGACTTTCCAAAATGTCGTAACAACTCCGCCCCATTGA
CGCAAATGGGCGGTAGGCGTGTACGGTGGGAGGTCTATATAAGCAGAGCTGGTTTAGTGAACCGTCAGAT
CCGCTAGGGATCCTCTAGTCAGCTGACGCGTTACCACCGGTGCCACCATGGGAAGCGAGCTGATTAAGGA
GAACATGCACATGAAGCTGTACATGGAGGGCACCGTGGACAACCATCACTTCAAGTGCACATCCGAGGGC
GAAGGCAAGCCCTACGAGGGCACCCAGACCATGAGAATCAAGGTGGTCGAGGGCGGCCCTCTCCCCTTCG
CCTTCGACATCCTGGCTACTAGCTTCCTCTACGGCAGCAAGACCTTCATCAACCACACCCAGGGCATCCC
CGACTTCTTCAAGCAGTCCTTCCCTGAGGGCTTCACATGGGAGAGAGTCACCACATACGAAGACGGGGGC
GTGCTGACCGCTACCCAGGACACCAGCCTCCAGGACGGCTGCCTCATCTACAACGTCAAGATCAGAGGGG
TGAACTTCACATCCAACGGCCCTGTGATGCAGAAGAAAACACTCGGCTGGGAGGCCTTCACCGAGACGCT
GTACCCCGCTGACGGCGGCCTGGAAGGCAGAAACGACATGGCCCTGAAGCTCGTGGGCGGGAGCCATCTG
ATCGCAAACGCCAAGACCACATATAGATCCAAGAAACCCGCTAAGAACCTCAAGATGCCTGGCGTCTACT
ATGTGGACTACAGACTGGAAAGAATCAAGGAGGCCAACAACGAGACCTACGTCGAGCAGCACGAGGTGGC
AGTGGCCAGATACTGCGACCTCCCTAGCAAACTGGGGCACAAGCTTAATTCCGGACTCAGATCTCGAGCT
CAAGCTTCGAATTCTGCAGTCGACGGTACCGCGGGCCCGGGATCCACCGGATCTAGAGGAGGAAGCGGAG
CTACTAACTTCAGCCTGCTGAAGCAGGCTGGAGACGTGGAGGAGAACCCTGGACCTATGTCTGAATATAT
TCGGGTAACCGAAGATGAGAACGATGAGCCCATTGAAATACCATCGGAAGACGATGGGACGGTGCTGCTC
TCCACGGTTACAGCCCAGTTTCCAGGGGCGTGTGGGCTTCGCTACAGGAATCCAGTGTCTCAGTGTATGA
GAGGTGTCCGGCTGGTAGAAGGAATTCTGCATGCCCCAGATGCTGGCTGGGGAAATCTGGTGTATGTTGT
CAACTATCCAAAAGATAACAAAAGAAAAATGGATGAGACAGATGCTTCATCAGCAGTGAAAGTGAAAAGA
GCAGTCCAGAAAACATCCGATTTAATAGTGTTGGGTCTCCCATGGAAAACAACCGAACAGGACCTGAAAG
AGTATTTTAGTACCTTTGGAGAAGTTCTTATGGTGCAGGTCAAGAAAGATCTTAAGACTGGTCATTCAAA
GGGGTTTGGCTTTGTTCGTTTTACGGAATATGAAACACAAGTGAAAGTAATGTCACAGCGACATATGATA
GATGGACGATGGTGTGACTGCAAACTTCCTAATTCTAAGCAAAGCCAAGATGAGCCTTTGAGAAGCAGAA
AAGTGTTTGTGGGGCGCTGTACAGAGGACATGACTGAGGATGAGCTGCGGGAGTTCTTCTCTCAGTACGG
GGATGTGATGGATGTCTTCATCCCCAAGCCATTCAGGGCCTTTGCCTTTGTTACATTTGCAGATGATCAG
ATTGCGCAGTCTCTTTGTGGAGAGGACTTGATCATTAAAGGAATCAGCGTTCATATATCCAATGCCGAAC
CTAAGCACAATAGCAATAGACAGTTAGAAAGAAGTGGAAGATTTGGTGGTAATCCAGGTGGCTTTGGGAA
TCAGGGTGGATTTGGTAATAGCAGAGGGGGTGGAGCTGGTTTGGGAAACAATCAAGGTAGTAATATGGGT
GGTGGGATGAACTTTGGTGCGTTCAGCATTAATCCAGCCATGATGGCTGCCGCCCAGGCAGCACTACAGA
GCAGTTGGGGTATGATGGGCATGTTAGCCAGCCAGCAGAACCAGTCAGTCCCATCGGGTAATAACCAAAA
CCAAGGCAACATGCAGAGGGAGCCAAACCAGGCCTTCGGTTCTGGAAATAACTCTTATAGTGGCTCTAAT
TCTGGTGCAGCAATTGGTTGGGGATCAGCATCCAATGCAGGGTCGGGCAGTGGTTTTAATGGAGGCTTTG
GCTCAAGCATGGATTCTAAGTCTTCTGGCTGGGGAATGTAGACCCAGCTTTCTTGTACAAAGTGGTTGAT
CCTCTAGACTGAGAACTTCAGGGTGAGTTTGGGGACCCTTGATTGTTCTTTCTTTTTCGCTATTGTAAAA
TTCATGTTATATGGAGGGGGCAAAGTTTTCAGGGTGTTGTTTAGAATGGGAAGATGTCCCTTGTATCACC
ATGGACCCTCATGATAATTTTGTTTCTTTCACTTTCTACTCTGTTGACAACCATTGTCTCCTCTTATTTT
CTTTTCATTTTCTGTAACTTTTTCGTTAAACTTTAGCTTGCATTTGTAACGAATTTTTAAATTCACTTTT
GTTTATTTGTCAGATTGTAAGTACTTTCTCTAATCACTTTTTTTTCAAGGCAATCAGGGTATATTATATT
GTACTTCAGCACAGTTTTAGAGAACAATTGTTATAATTAAATGATAAGGTAGAATATTTCTGCATATAAA
TTCTGGCTGGCGTGGAAATATTCTTATTGGTAGAAACAACTACACCCTGGTCATCATCCTGCCTTTCTCT
TTATGGTTACAATGATATACACTGTTTGAGATGAGGATAAAATACTCTGAGTCCAAACCGGGCCCCTCTG
CTAACCATGTTCATGCCTTCTTCTCTTTCCTACAGCTCCTGGGCAACGTGCTGGTTGTTGTGCTGTCTCA
TCATTTTGGCAAAGAATTCACTCCTCAGGTGCAGGCTGCCTATCAGAAGGTGGTGGCTGGTGTGGCCAAT
GCCCTGGCTCACAAATACCACTGAGATCTTTTTCCCTCTGCCAAAAATTATGGGGACATCATGAAGCCCC
TTGAGCATCTGACTTCTGGCTAATAAAGGAAATTTATTTTCATTGCAATAGTGTGTTGGAATTTTTTGTG
TCTCTCACTCGGAAGGACATATGGGAGGGCAAATCATTTAAAACATCAGAATGAGTATTTGGTTTAGAGT
TTGGCAACATATGCCCATATGCTGGCTGCCATGAACAAAGGTTGGCTATAAAGAGGTCATCAGTATATGA
AACAGCCCCCTGCTGTCCATTCCTTATTCCATAGAAAAGCCTTGACTTGAGGTTAGATTTTTTTTATATT
TTGTTTTGTGTTATTTTTTTCTTTAACATCCCTAAAATTTTCCTTACATGTTTTACTAGCCAGATTTTTC
CTCCTCTCCTGACTACTCCCAGTCATAGCTGTCCCTCTTCTCTTATGGAGATCCCTCGACTGCATTAATG
AATCGGCCAACGCGCGGGGAGAGGCGGTTTGCGTATTGGGCGCTCTTCCGCTTCCTCGCTCACTGACTCG
CTGCGCTCGGTCGTTCGGCTGCGGCGAGCGGTATCAGCTCACTCAAAGGCGGTAATACGGTTATCCACAG
AATCAGGGGATAACGCAGGAAAGAACATGTGAGCAAAAGGCCAGCAAAAGGCCAGGAACCGTAAAAAGGC
CGCGTTGCTGGCGTTTTTCCATAGGCTCCGCCCCCCTGACGAGCATCACAAAAATCGACGCTCAAGTCAG
AGGTGGCGAAACCCGACAGGACTATAAAGATACCAGGCGTTTCCCCCTGGAAGCTCCCTCGTGCGCTCTC
CTGTTCCGACCCTGCCGCTTACCGGATACCTGTCCGCCTTTCTCCCTTCGGGAAGCGTGGCGCTTTCTCA
TAGCTCACGCTGTAGGTATCTCAGTTCGGTGTAGGTCGTTCGCTCCAAGCTGGGCTGTGTGCACGAACCC
CCCGTTCAGCCCGACCGCTGCGCCTTATCCGGTAACTATCGTCTTGAGTCCAACCCGGTAAGACACGACT
TATCGCCACTGGCAGCAGCCACTGGTAACAGGATTAGCAGAGCGAGGTATGTAGGCGGTGCTACAGAGTT
CTTGAAGTGGTGGCCTAACTACGGCTACACTAGAAGAACAGTATTTGGTATCTGCGCTCTGCTGAAGCCA
GTTACCTTCGGAAAAAGAGTTGGTAGCTCTTGATCCGGCAAACAAACCACCGCTGGTAGCGGTGGTTTTT
TTGTTTGCAAGCAGCAGATTACGCGCAGAAAAAAAGGATCTCAAGAAGATCCTTTGATCTTTTCTACGGG
GTCTGACGCTCAGTGGAACGAAAACTCACGTTAAGGGATTTTGGTCATGAGATTATCAAAAAGGATCTTC
ACCTAGATCCTTTTAAATTAAAAATGAAGTTTTAAATCAATCTAAAGTATATATGAGTAAACTTGGTCTG
ACAGTTACCAATGCTTAATCAGTGAGGCACCTATCTCAGCGATCTGTCTATTTCGTTCATCCATAGTTGC
CTGACTCCCCGTCGTGTAGATAACTACGATACGGGAGGGCTTACCATCTGGCCCCAGTGCTGCAATGATA
CCGCGAGACCCACGCTCACCGGCTCCAGATTTATCAGCAATAAACCAGCCAGCCGGAAGGGCCGAGCGCA
GAAGTGGTCCTGCAACTTTATCCGCCTCCATCCAGTCTATTAATTGTTGCCGGGAAGCTAGAGTAAGTAG
TTCGCCAGTTAATAGTTTGCGCAACGTTGTTGCCATTGCTACAGGCATCGTGGTGTCACGCTCGTCGTTT
GGTATGGCTTCATTCAGCTCCGGTTCCCAACGATCAAGGCGAGTTACATGATCCCCCATGTTGTGCAAAA
AAGCGGTTAGCTCCTTCGGTCCTCCGATCGTTGTCAGAAGTAAGTTGGCCGCAGTGTTATCACTCATGGT
TATGGCAGCACTGCATAATTCTCTTACTGTCATGCCATCCGTAAGATGCTTTTCTGTGACTGGTGAGTAC
TCAACCAAGTCATTCTGAGAATAGTGTATGCGGCGACCGAGTTGCTCTTGCCCGGCGTCAACACGGGATA
ATACCGCGCCACATAGCAGAACTTTAAAAGTGCTCATCATTGGAAAACGTTCTTCGGGGCGAAAACTCTC
AAGGATCTTACCGCTGTTGAGATCCAGTTCGATGTAACCCACTCGTGCACCCAACTGATCTTCAGCATCT
TTTACTTTCACCAGCGTTTCTGGGTGAGCAAAAACAGGAAGGCAAAATGCCGCAAAAAAGGGAATAAGGG
CGACACGGAAATGTTGAATACTCATACTCTTCCTTTTTCAATATTATTGAAGCATTTATCAGGGTTATTG
TCTCATGAGCGGATACATATTTGAATGTATTTAGAAAAATAAACAAATAGGGGTTCCGCGCACATTTCCC
CGAAAAGTGCCACCTGACGTCTAAGAAACCATTATTATCATGACATTAACCTATAAAAATAGGCGTATCA
CGAGGCCCTTTCGTCTTCACTCGACGCGGCCAGCTTGGTCGAGCTGGATACTTCCCGTCCGCCAGGGGGA
CATGCCGGCGATGCTGAAGGTCGCGCGCATTCCCGATGAAGAGGCCGGTTACCGCCTGTTGACCTGGTGG
GACGGGCAGGGCGC
